>Addgene plasmid #182603 | pOME0241M | addgene full sequence | sequence record 359441 | Addgene NGS Result
GACGGATCGGGAGATCTCCCGATCCCCTATGGTGCACTCTCAGTACAATCTGCTCTGATGCCGCATAGTT
AAGCCAGTATCTGCTCCCTGCTTGTGTGTTGGAGGTCGCTGAGTAGTGCGCGAGCAAAATTTAAGCTACA
ACAAGGCAAGGCTTGACCGACAATTGCATGAAGAATCTGCTTAGGGTTAGGCGTTTTGCGCTGCTTCGCG
ATGTACGGGCCAGATATACGCGTTGACATTGATTATTGACTAGTTATTAATAGTAATCAATTACGGGGTC
ATTAGTTCATAGCCCATATATGGAGTTCCGCGTTACATAACTTACGGTAAATGGCCCGCCTGGCTGACCG
CCCAACGACCCCCGCCCATTGACGTCAATAATGACGTATGTTCCCATAGTAACGCCAATAGGGACTTTCC
ATTGACGTCAATGGGTGGAGTATTTACGGTAAACTGCCCACTTGGCAGTACATCAAGTGTATCATATGCC
AAGTACGCCCCCTATTGACGTCAATGACGGTAAATGGCCCGCCTGGCATTATGCCCAGTACATGACCTTA
TGGGACTTTCCTACTTGGCAGTACATCTACGTATTAGTCATCGCTATTACCATGGTGATGCGGTTTTGGC
AGTACATCAATGGGCGTGGATAGCGGTTTGACTCACGGGGATTTCCAAGTCTCCACCCCATTGACGTCAA
TGGGAGTTTGTTTTGGCACCAAAATCAACGGGACTTTCCAAAATGTCGTAACAACTCCGCCCCATTGACG
CAAATGGGCGGTAGGCGTGTACGGTGGGAGGTCTATATAAGCAGAGCTCTCTGGCTAACTAGAGAACCCA
CTGCTTACTGGCTTATCGAAATTAATACGACTCACTATAGGGAGACCCAAGCTGGCTAGCGTTTAAACGG
GCCCTCTAGACTCGAGCGGCCGCCACTGTGCTGGATATCTGCAGAATTCTACTCGGTAAACATTGTTTAT
TTCAAGAGCCTATGCTGGGACAGAATAGCCGGGGAAAAGTGGACGGAGAATAGACCAGCCTGAAACGTCG
CCCAAATCGTAGGCCAATACTGCCCAAGTATGGAATGGTGACTAAGAAAAACTCTCTCTAAACAATGTGA
ATCCTCTGTGCCCCCTTTGAATAAATGCTGGAACGGATGATTCTTATTTCCGTTCGCTGGAAGCGGGATA
TGCTTCCGCCTCATCAAATACCTATACTACATATACGACACGCCTTGTGTACAGTGGGTGACACTAACAC
GGTGACGTGCTACCTGTGTAAATTTCGGTGTGGTTTTTAATGATATTGGATAACGATGTTTTTAAAGTTT
TTTGACGCGTGGCTGTGCTTCTCATCATGGTGCATTTGGGGGTTATATGCGCGTGCTTGCGACGGATGCG
GTCCGCCGTACGTGTAGAACGTTTTAAACACCATTAATACTAGCAGGGGTTGTGTGCTTGTGACTGATAC
AAATCGCCATACATGGCAACAGGTTGTTGCCGGGGAGGGTGGCGCGCCGGGATCCCCCTCCGGGGGAGGG
TGGCGCGCCGGGATCCCCCTCCGGGGGAGGGTGGCGCGCCGGGATCCCCCTCCGGGGGAGGGTGGCGCGC
CGGGATCCCCCTCCGGGGGAGGGTGGCGCGCCGGGATCCCCCTCCGGGGGGGGGGTGGGGTGCTGCCGGG
GCTCCTGGGGTGCTGCCGGGGCTCCTGGGGTGCTGCCGGGGCTCCTGGGGTCCTGCCGGGGCTCCTGGGG
TGCTGCCGGGGCTCCTGGGGTGCTGCCGGGGCTCCTGGGGTGCTGCCGGGGCTCCTGGGGTGCTGCCGGG
GCTCCTGGGGTGCTGCCGGGGCTCCTGGGGTGCTGCCGGGGCTCCTGGGGTGCTGCCGGGGCTCCTGGGG
TGCTGCCGGGGCTCCTGGGGTGCTGCCGGGGCTCCTGGGGTGCTGCCGGGGCTCCTGGGGTGCTGCCGGG
GCTCCTGGGGTGCTGCCGGGGCTCCTGGGGTGCTGCCGGGGCTCCTGGGGTGCTGCCGGGGCTCCTGGGG
TGCTGCCGGGGCTCCTGGGGTGCTGCCGGGGCTCCTGGGGTGCTGCCGGGGCTCCTGGGGTGCTGCCGGG
GCTCCTGGGGTGCGCCGCTCCTCGTTACGGGTAAATCCAAGAGATCCGTCCCACGTGCCGCCGCGGTACC
AAGCTTAAGTTTAAACCGCTGATCAGCCTCGACTGTGCCTTCTAGTTGCCAGCCATCTGTTGTTTGCCCC
TCCCCCGTGCCTTCCTTGACCCTGGAAGGTGCCACTCCCACTGTCCTTTCCTAATAAAATGAGGAAATTG
CATCGCATTGTCTGAGTAGGTGTCATTCTATTCTGGGGGGTGGGGTGGGGCAGGACAGCAAGGGGGAGGA
TTGGGAAGACAATAGCAGGCATGCTGGGGATGCGGTGGGCTCTATGGCTTCTGAGGCGGAAAGAACCAGC
TGGGGCTCTAGGGGGTATCCCC
[124 nt withheld, positions 2473-2596]
C
[91 nt withheld, positions 2598-2688]
A
[49 nt withheld, positions 2690-2738]
CCTTTGACGTTGGAGTCCACGTTCTTT
[37 nt withheld, positions 2766-2802]
ACCCTATCTCGGTCTATTCTTTTGATTTATAAGGGATTTTGCCGATTTCGGCCTATTGGTTAAAAAATGA
GCTGATTTAACAAAAATTTAACGCGAATTAATTCTGTGGAATGTGTGTCAGTTAGGGTGTGGAAAGTCCC
CAGGCTCCCCAGCAGGCAGAAGTATGCAAAGCATGCATCTCAATTAGTCAGCAACCAGGTGTGGAAAGTC
CCCAGGCTCCCCAGCAGGCAGAAGTATGCAAAGCATGCATCTCAATTAGTCAGCAACCATAGTCCCGCCC
CTAACTCCGCCCATCCCGCCCCTAACTCCGCCCAGTTCCGCCCATTCTCCGCCCCATGGCTGACTAATTT
TTTTTATTTATGCAGAGGCCGAGGCCGCCTCTGCCTCTGAGCTATTCCAGAAGTAGTGAGGAGGCTTTTT
TGGAGGCCTAGGCTTTTGCAAAAAGCTCCCGGGAGCTTGTATATCCATTTTCGGATCTGATCAAGAGACA
GGATGAGGATCGTTTCGCATGATTGAACAAGATGGATTGCACGCAGGTTCTCCGGCCGCTTGGGTGGAGA
GGCTATTCGGCTATGACTGGGCACAACAGACAATCGGCTGCTCTGATGCCGCCGTGTTCCGGCTGTCAGC
GCAGGGGCGCCCGGTTCTTTTTGTCAAGACCGACCTGTCCGGTGCCCTGAATGAACTGCAGGACGAGGCA
GCGCGGCTATCGTGGCTGGCCACGACGGGCGTTCCTTGCGCAGCTGTGCTCGACGTTGTCACTGAAGCGG
GAAGGGACTGGCTGCTATTGGGCGAAGTGCCGGGGCAGGATCTCCTGTCATCTCACCTTGCTCCTGCCGA
GAAAGTATCCATCATGGCTGATGCAATGCGGCGGCTGCATACGCTTGATCCGGCTACCTGCCCATTCGAC
CACCAAGCGAAACATCGCATCGAGCGAGCACGTACTCGGATGGAAGCCGGTCTTGTCGATCAGGATGATC
TGGACGAAGAGCATCAGGGGCTCGCGCCAGCCGAACTGTTCGCCAGGCTCAAGGCGCGCATGCCCGACGG
CGAGGATCTCGTCGTGACCCATGGCGATGCCTGCTTGCCGAATATCATGGTGGAAAATGGCCGCTTTTCT
GGATTCATCGACTGTGGCCGGCTGGGTGTGGCGGACCGCTATCAGGACATAGCGTTGGCTACCCGTGATA
TTGCTGAAGAGCTTGGCGGCGAATGGGCTGACCGCTTCCTCGTGCTTTACGGTATCGCCGCTCCCGATTC
GCAGCGCATCGCCTTCTATCGCCTTCTTGACGAGTTCTTCTGAGCGGGACTCTGGGGTTCGAAATGACCG
ACCAAGCGACGCCCAACCTGCCATCACGAGATTTCGATTCCACCGCCGCCTTCTATGAAAGGTTGGGCTT
CGGAATCGTTTTCCGGGACGCCGGCTGGATGATCCTCCAGCGCGGGGATCTCATGCTGGAGTTCTTCGCC
CACCCCAACTTGTTTATTGCAGCTTATAATGGTTACAAATAAAGCAATAGCATCACAAATTTCACAAATA
AAGCATTTTTTTCACTGCATTCTAGTTGTGGTTTGTCCAAACTCATCAATGTATCTTATCATGTCTGTAT
ACCGTCGACCTCTAGCTAGAGCTTGGCGTAATCATGGTCATAGCTGTTTCCTGTGTGAAATTGTTATCCG
CTCACAATTCCACACAACATACGAGCCGGAAGCATAAAGTGTAAAGCCTGGGGTGCCTAATGAGTGAGCT
AACTCACATTAATTGCGTTGCGCTCACTGCCCGCTTTCCAGTCGGGAAACCTGTCGTGCCAGCTGCATTA
ATGAATCGGCCAACGCGCGGGGAGAGGCGGTTTGCGTATTGGGCGCTCTTCCGCTTCCTCGCTCACTGAC
TCGCTGCGCTCGGTCGTTCGGCTGCGGCGAGCGGTATCAGCTCACTCAAAGGCGGTAATACGGTTATCCA
CAGAATCAGGGGATAACGCAGGAAAGAACATGTGAGCAAAAGGCCAGCAAAAGGCCAGGAACCGTAAAAA
GGCCGCGTTGCTGGCGTTTTTCCATAGGCTCCGCCCCCCTGACGAGCATCACAAAAATCGACGCTCAAGT
CAGAGGTGGCGAAACCCGACAGGACTATAAAGATACCAGGCGTTTCCCCCTGGAAGCTCCCTCGTGCGCT
CTCCTGTTCCGACCCTGCCGCTTACCGGATACCTGTCCGCCTTTCTCCCTTCGGGAAGCGTGGCGCTTTC
TCATAGCTCACGCTGTAGGTATCTCAGTTCGGTGTAGGTCGTTCGCTCCAAGCTGGGCTGTGTGCACGAA
CCCCCCGTTCAGCCCGACCGCTGCGCCTTATCCGGTAACTATCGTCTTGAGTCCAACCCGGTAAGACACG
ACTTATCGCCACTGGCAGCAGCCACTGGTAACAGGATTAGCAGAGCGAGGTATGTAGGCGGTGCTACAGA
GTTCTTGAAGTGGTGGCCTAACTACGGCTACACTAGAAGAACAGTATTTGGTATCTGCGCTCTGCTGAAG
CCAGTTACCTTCGGAAAAAGAGTTGGTAGCTCTTGATCCGGCAAACAAACCACCGCTGGTAGCGGTGGTT
TTTTTGTTTGCAAGCAGCAGATTACGCGCAGAAAAAAAGGATCTCAAGAAGATCCTTTGATCTTTTCTAC
GGGGTCTGACGCTCAGTGGAACGAAAACTCACGTTAAGGGATTTTGGTCATGAGATTATCAAAAAGGATC
TTCACCTAGATCCTTTTAAATTAAAAATGAAGTTTTAAATCAATCTAAAGTATATATGAGTAAACTTGGT
CTGACAGTTACCAATGCTTAATCAGTGAGGCACCTATCTCAGCGATCTGTCTATTTCGTTCATCCATAGT
TGCCTGACTCCCCGTCGTGTAGATAACTACGATACGGGAGGGCTTACCATCTGGCCCCAGTGCTGCAATG
ATACCGCGAGACCCACGCTCACCGGCTCCAGATTTATCAGCAATAAACCAGCCAGCCGGAAGGGCCGAGC
GCAGAAGTGGTCCTGCAACTTTATCCGCCTCCATCCAGTCTATTAATTGTTGCCGGGAAGCTAGAGTAAG
TAGTTCGCCAGTTAATAGTTTGCGCAACGTTGTTGCCATTGCTACAGGCATCGTGGTGTCACGCTCGTCG
TTTGGTATGGCTTCATTCAGCTCCGGTTCCCAACGATCAAGGCGAGTTACATGATCCCCCATGTTGTGCA
AAAAAGCGGTTAGCTCCTTCGGTCCTCCGATCGTTGTCAGAAGTAAGTTGGCCGCAGTGTTATCACTCAT
GGTTATGGCAGCACTGCATAATTCTCTTACTGTCATGCCATCCGTAAGATGCTTTTCTGTGACTGGTGAG
TACTCAACCAAGTCATTCTGAGAATAGTGTATGCGGCGACCGAGTTGCTCTTGCCCGGCGTCAATACGGG
ATAATACCGCGCCACATAGCAGAACTTTAAAAGTGCTCATCATTGGAAAACGTTCTTCGGGGCGAAAACT
CTCAAGGATCTTACCGCTGTTGAGATCCAGTTCGATGTAACCCACTCGTGCACCCAACTGATCTTCAGCA
TCTTTTACTTTCACCAGCGTTTCTGGGTGAGCAAAAACAGGAAGGCAAAATGCCGCAAAAAAGGGAATAA
GGGCGACACGGAAATGTTGAATACTCATACTCTTCCTTTTTCAATATTATTGAAGCATTTATCAGGGTTA
TTGTCTCATGAGCGGATACATATTTGAATGTATTTAGAAAAATAAACAAATAGGGGTTCCGCGCACATTT
CCCCGAAAAGTGCCACCTGACGTC
Features (pLannotate 1.2.2; 19 found; start..end, strand, type, name):
     28..80      -  misc_feature   bom (fragment): basis of mobility region from pBR322
    235..614     +  enhancer       CMV enhancer: human cytomegalovirus immediate early enhancer
    615..818     +  promoter       CMV promoter: human cytomegalovirus (CMV) immediate early promoter
    814..847     +  LTR            5' LTR (truncated) (fragment): truncated 5' long terminal repeat (LTR) from HIV-1
    863..881     +  promoter       T7 promoter: promoter for bacteriophage T7 RNA polymerase
   2203..2427    +  polyA_signal   bGH poly(A) signal: bovine growth hormone polyadenylation signal
   2431..2452    +  promoter       SV40 promoter (fragment): SV40 enhancer and early promoter
   2473..2901    +  rep_origin     f1 ori (sequence partly withheld): f1 bacteriophage origin of replication; arrow indicates direction of (+) strand synthesis
   2915..3244    +  promoter       SV40 promoter: SV40 enhancer and early promoter
   3311..4102    +  CDS            neo: KKA2_KLEPN - Also known as kan, nptII. Experimental evidence at protein level: Swiss-Prot protein existence level 1. Resistance to kanamycin, neomycin, paromomycin, ribostamycin, butirosin and gentamicin B. From Klebsiella pneumoniae.
   4126..4284    +  CDS            ble (fragment): BLE_KLEPN - Experimental evidence at protein level: Swiss-Prot protein existence level 1. Binding protein with a strong affinity to the bleomycin family of antibiotics. Binds to CL990; an antimitotic-antibiotic compound. From Klebsiella pneumoniae.
   4279..4400    +  polyA_signal   SV40 poly(A) signal: SV40 polyadenylation signal
   4473..4489    -  protein_bind   lac operator: The lac repressor binds to the lac operator to inhibit transcription in E. coli. This inhibition can be relieved by adding lactose or isopropyl-β-D-thiogalactopyranoside (IPTG). lac repressor encoded by lacI
   4497..4527    -  promoter       lac promoter: promoter for the E. coli lac operon
   4542..4563    -  protein_bind   CAP binding site: CAP binding activates transcription in the presence of cAMP. E. coli catabolite activator protein
   4576..4668    -  CDS            lacI (fragment): lac repressor; lacI; The lac repressor binds to the lac operator to inhibit transcription in E. coli. This inhibition can be relieved by adding lactose or isopropyl-β-D-thiogalactopyranoside (IPTG).
   4851..5439    -  rep_origin     ori: high-copy-number ColE1/pMB1/pBR322/pUC origin of replication
   5610..6470    -  CDS            AmpR: β-lactamase; bla; confers resistance to ampicillin, carbenicillin, and related antibiotics
   6471..6575    -  promoter       AmpR promoter: bla
