[The description below was written by a language model from this plasmid's Addgene catalogue record and pLannotate feature annotations shown in this document.]
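Description:
pOME0241M is a mammalian expression plasmid built on the pcDNA3.1(-) backbone. It carries a 1,217 bp insert described as the reverse complement of "T15", a segment derived from the genome of Human herpesvirus 8 (Kaposi's sarcoma-associated herpesvirus), strain JSC-1 clone BAC16. The record presents it as the opposite-orientation counterpart of a companion construct, pOME0240. It does not say what T15 encodes, whether it is a coding or non-coding transcript, or how the fragment was cloned. The automated annotation of the 6,606 nt sequence does not label the insert itself. It does leave an unannotated gap of about 1.3 kb between the T7 promoter and the bGH polyadenylation signal, which is where an insert of the stated size would sit.

Expression in mammalian cells is driven by the human cytomegalovirus immediate early enhancer and promoter, and transcripts are terminated by the bGH poly(A) signal. The T7 promoter just upstream of the insert also allows in vitro transcription of this strand. A separate cassette places the neomycin/kanamycin phosphotransferase gene under the SV40 early promoter with an SV40 poly(A) signal, allowing G418 selection of stably transfected cells. In E. coli the plasmid replicates at high copy from a ColE1/pUC-type origin and is selected with ampicillin through β-lactamase. An f1 origin permits single-stranded DNA production. The short hits to an HIV-1 LTR, ble, lacI and bom are fragmentary matches, most likely backbone remnants rather than functional elements. Given the paired orientations, the plasmid plausibly serves as an antisense or strand-specific control for the T15 region, though the record does not state this use.
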