Addgene plasmid #182603: pOME0241M
Purpose: Reverse complement T15 pOME0240 Human herpesvirus 8 strain JSC-1 clone BAC16, complete genome.
Depositing lab: Dirk Dittmer. Depositing organization: University of North Carolina at Chapel Hill.
Backbone
  Vector backbone: pCDNA3.1 (-)
  Vector type: Mammalian Expression
Growth in bacteria
  Bacterial resistance: Ampicillin, 100 μg/mL
  Growth temperature: 37°C
  Growth strain: DH5alpha
  Copy number: High Copy
Gene/Insert
  Gene/Insert name: Reverse compliment of T15
  Species: Other
  Insert size (bp): 1217
  Cloning method: Unknown
Terms and licenses: Academic/Nonprofit Terms; Industry Terms: Not Available to Industry
How to cite: pOME0241M was a gift from Dirk Dittmer (Addgene plasmid # 182603 ; http://n2t.net/addgene:182603 ; RRID:Addgene_182603)
