>Addgene plasmid #182603 | pOME0241M | depositor partial sequence | sequence record 353524 | Insert
GAATTCTACTCGGTAAACATTGTTTATTTCAAGAGCCTATGCTGGGACAGAATAGCCGGGGAAAAGTGGA
CGGAGAATAGACCAGCCTGAAACGTCGCCCAAATCGTAGGCCAATACTGCCCAAGTATGGAATGGTGACT
AAGAAAAACTCTCTCTAAACAATGTGAATCCTCTGTGCCCCCTTTGAATAAATGCTGGAACGGATGATTC
TTATTTCCGTTCGCTGGAAGCGGGATATGCTTCCGCCTCATCAAATACCTATACTACATATACGACACGC
CTTGTGTACAGTGGGTGACACTAACACGGTGACGTGCTACCTGTGTAAATTTCGGTGTGGTTTTTAATGA
TATTGGATAACGATGTTTTTAAAGTTTTTTGACGCGTGGCTGTGCTTCTCATCATGGTGCATTTGGGGGT
TATATGCGCGTGCTTGCGACGGATGCGGTCCGCCGTACGTGTAGAACGTTTTAAACACCATTAATACTAG
CAGGGGTTGTGTGCTTGTGACTGATACAAATCGCCATACATGGCAACAGGTTGTTGCCGGGGAGGGTGGC
GCGCCGGGATCCCCCTCCGGGGGAGGGTGGCGCGCCGGGATCCCCCTCCGGGGGAGGGTGGCGCGCCGGG
ATCCCCCTCCGGGGGAGGGTGGCGCGCCGGGATCCCCCTCCGGGGGAGGGTGGCGCGCCGGGATCCCCCT
CCGGGGGGGGGGTGGGGTGCTGCCGGGGCTCCTGGGGTGCTGCCGGGGCTCCTGGGGTGCTGCCGGGGCT
CCTGGGGTCCTGCCGGGGCTCCTGGGGTGCTGCCGGGGCTCCTGGGGTGCTGCCGGGGCTCCTGGGGTGC
TGCCGGGGCTCCTGGGGTGCTGCCGGGGCTCCTGGGGTGCTGCCGGGGCTCCTGGGGTGCTGCCGGGGCT
CCTGGGGTGCTGCCGGGGCTCCTGGGGTGCTGCCGGGGCTCCTGGGGTGCTGCCGGGGCTCCTGGGGTGC
TGCCGGGGCTCCTGGGGTGCTGCCGGGGCTCCTGGGGTGCTGCCGGGGCTCCTGGGGTGCTGCCGGGGCT
CCTGGGGTGCTGCCGGGGCTCCTGGGGTGCTGCCGGGGCTCCTGGGGTGCTGCCGGGGCTCCTGGGGTGC
TGCCGGGGCTCCTGGGGTGCTGCCGGGGCTCCTGGGGTGCGCCGCTCCTCGTTACGGGTAAATCCAAGAG
ATCCGTCCCACGTGCCGCCGCGGTACC
